Addgene plasmid #18684: pRS416 Gal-RNQ1
Depositing lab: Susan Lindquist. Depositing organization: Whitehead Institute for Biomedical Research. Publication: Chaperone-dependent amyloid assembly protects cells from prion toxicity. Douglas PM, Treusch S, Ren HY, Halfmann R, Duennwald ML, Lindquist S, Cyr DM. Proc Natl Acad Sci U S A. 2008 May 20. 105(20):7206-11. 10.1073/pnas.0802593105 PubMed 18480252.
Backbone
  Vector backbone: pRS416 Gal
  Backbone size w/o insert (bp): 5574
  Vector type: Yeast Expression
  Selectable markers: URA3
Growth in bacteria
  Bacterial resistance: Ampicillin, 100 μg/mL
  Growth temperature: 37°C
  Growth strain: DH5alpha
  Copy number: Low Copy
Gene/Insert
  Gene/Insert name: Rnq1 (alt names: Gal-Rnq1 p416; Gal Rnq1)
  Species: S. cerevisiae (budding yeast)
  Insert size (bp): 1218
  Entrez Gene: RNQ1 (a.k.a. YCL028W)
  Cloning method: Restriction Enzyme; 5′ cloning site Xba1 (not destroyed); 3′ cloning site BamH1 (not destroyed)
  Sequencing primers: 5′ From Gal Promoter GTTAATATACCTCTATACTTTAACGTCAAGGAGA
Terms and licenses: Academic/Nonprofit Terms; Industry Terms: Not Available to Industry
How to cite: pRS416 Gal-RNQ1 was a gift from Susan Lindquist (Addgene plasmid # 18684 ; http://n2t.net/addgene:18684 ; RRID:Addgene_18684)
