[The description below was written by a language model from this plasmid's Addgene catalogue record.]
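Description:
pRS416 Gal-RNQ1 is a yeast expression plasmid built on a pRS416 Gal backbone (about 5.6 kb without insert). It is an E. coli–yeast shuttle vector: it is selected with ampicillin in bacteria and maintained in ura3 Saccharomyces cerevisiae strains through the URA3 auxotrophic marker. The pRS416 family is generally known as centromeric (CEN/ARS) vectors that are held at low copy number in yeast. The record itself gives no feature table and does not list the replication elements, noting only "low copy".

The payload is the S. cerevisiae RNQ1 gene (YCL028W), an insert of about 1.2 kb cloned between XbaI and BamHI sites, both of which are retained. The backbone name, the alternative insert names and the recorded sequencing primer position all indicate that the gene sits downstream of a galactose-inducible Gal promoter. The exact promoter variant and the terminator are not stated. No epitope tags or fusion partners are recorded, so the construct appears to express untagged Rnq1. Promoters of this kind are repressed in glucose and strongly induced in galactose, so Rnq1 overexpression can be switched on conditionally.

Rnq1 is a glutamine/asparagine-rich yeast prion protein, and its amyloid form underlies the [RNQ+] (also called [PIN+]) prion state. The associated publication concerns chaperone-dependent amyloid assembly and protection from prion toxicity. This fits use of the plasmid for inducible Rnq1 overexpression to study prion-dependent toxicity, amyloid formation and the influence of molecular chaperones in yeast.
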