>Addgene plasmid #18684 | pRS416 Gal-RNQ1 | addgene partial sequence | sequence record 22504 | GAL1 5'-AATATACCTCTATACTTTAACGTC-3'
CCCGGATCTGATGGATACGGATAAGTTAATCTCAGAGGCTGAGTCTCATTTTTCTCAAGGAAACCATGCA
GAAGCTGTTGCGAAGTTGACATCCGCAGCTCAGTCGAACCCCAATGACGAGCAAATGTCAACTATTGAAT
CATTAATTCAAAAAATCGCAGGATACGTCATGGACAACCGTAGTGGTGGTAGTGACGCCTCGCAAGATCG
TGCTGCTGGTGGTGGTTCATCTTTTATGAACACTTTAATGGCAGACTCTAAGGGTTCTTCCCAAACGCAA
CTAGGAAAACTAGCTTTGTTAGCCACAGTGATGACACACTCATCAAATAAAGGTTCTTCTAACAGAGGGT
TTGACGTAGGGACTGTCATGTCAATGCTAAGTGGTTCTGGCGGCGGGAGCCAAAGTATGGGTGCTTCCGG
CCTGGCTGCCTTGGCTTCTCAATTCTTTAAGTCAGGTAACAATTCCCAAGGTCAGGGACAAGGTCAAGGT
CAAGGTCAAGGTCAAGGACAAGGTCAAGGTCAAGGTTCTTTTACTGCTTTGGCGTCTTTGGCTTCATCTT
TCATGAATTCCAACAACAATAATCAGCAAGGTCAAAATCAAAGCTCCGGTGGTTCCTCCTTTGGAGCACT
GGCTTCTATGGGCAAGTGCCTTTTATGCNTCCANATAANAATCAGANCTCCNAACANTAGTCANCAGGGC
TATAACCAATCCTATCAAACGGTAACCAAATAGTCANGTTACATANTCAANGTNCCAGGGCACCGNGTCC
CNNANNNANGAAANNCGGGGGGGTNCTTTTCTCATGGCTCATGNTN
